Addgene plasmid #96867: pWT055h
Purpose: sgRNA-HEK4
Depositing lab: David Liu. Depositing organization: Harvard University. Publication: Aptazyme-embedded guide RNAs enable ligand-responsive genome editing and transcriptional activation. Tang W, Hu JH, Liu DR. Nat Commun. 2017 Jun 28;8:15939. doi: 10.1038/ncomms15939. PubMed 28656978.
Backbone
  Vector backbone: pFYF1320
  Vector type: Mammalian Expression
Growth in bacteria
  Bacterial resistance: Ampicillin, 100 μg/mL
  Growth temperature: 37°C
  Growth strain: DH5alpha
  Copy number: High Copy
Gene/Insert
  Gene/Insert name: sgRNA-HEK4
  gRNA/shRNA sequence: GGCACTGCGGCTGGAGGTGGGTTTTAGAGCTAGAAATAGCAAGTTAAAATAAGGCTAGTCCGTTATCAACTTGAAAAAGTGGCACCGAGTCGGTGCTTTTTTT
  Species: H. sapiens (human)
  Cloning method: Unknown
Terms and licenses: Academic/Nonprofit Terms; Industry Terms: Not Available to Industry
How to cite: pWT055h was a gift from David Liu (Addgene plasmid # 96867 ; http://n2t.net/addgene:96867 ; RRID:Addgene_96867)
