[The description below was written by a language model from this plasmid's Addgene catalogue record and pLannotate feature annotations shown in this document.]
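Description:
pWT055h is a 3.7 kb mammalian expression plasmid built on the pFYF1320 backbone that delivers a single guide RNA directed against the human HEK4 genomic site. It is maintained in E. coli through a high-copy ColE1/pUC-type origin and selected with ampicillin via the β-lactamase gene and its native promoter. Small remnants of an M13 origin and a Gateway attB1 site are also annotated, but these are fragments and appear to be cloning leftovers rather than functional parts.

The guide cassette consists of the human U6 RNA polymerase III promoter followed by a short spacer region and the standard Streptococcus pyogenes Cas9 sgRNA scaffold, so the transcript is a conventional, unmodified sgRNA that pairs with SpCas9 or its derivatives supplied from a separate construct; no Cas9 coding sequence is present here. Downstream, the feature table shows a second unit in which a truncated CMV promoter (CMVd2, annotated as giving moderately reduced expression), a multiple cloning site, the near-infrared fluorescent protein iRFP670, a short SV40 large T antigen fragment and an SV40 polyadenylation signal lie in series. The record does not say what this unit is for, though a fluorescent reporter in this position could mark transfected cells.

The plasmid comes from a study of aptazyme-embedded guide RNAs for ligand-responsive genome editing and transcriptional activation. Because this guide carries no aptazyme, it plausibly serves as a constitutively active reference guide at the HEK4 locus, although the record states its purpose only as sgRNA-HEK4.
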