Features (pLannotate 1.2.2; 12 found; start..end, strand, type, name):
      1..241     +  promoter       U6 promoter: RNA polymerase III promoter for human U6 snRNA
    270..345     +  misc_RNA       gRNA scaffold: guide RNA scaffold for the Streptococcus pyogenes CRISPR/Cas9 system
    457..508     +  promoter       CMVd2 promoter: truncated human cytomegalovirus (CMV) immediate early promoter that yields moderately reduced expression relative to the full-length promoter
    531..611     +  misc_feature   MCS: multiple cloning site
    619..1554    +  CDS            iRFP670: near-infrared fluorescent protein with an emission peak at 670 nm, engineered from a bacterial phytochrome (Shcherbakova and Verkhusha, 2013) derived from Rhodopseudomonas palustris RpBphP6
   1570..1653    +  CDS            large T antigen (fragment): large T antigen from SV40 (simian virus 40)
   1676..1797    +  polyA_signal   SV40 poly(A) signal: SV40 polyadenylation signal
   1804..1848    -  rep_origin     M13 ori (fragment): M13 bacteriophage origin of replication; arrow indicates direction of (+) strand synthesis
   1908..2496    -  rep_origin     ori: high-copy-number ColE1/pMB1/pBR322/pUC origin of replication
   2667..3527    -  CDS            AmpR: β-lactamase; bla; confers resistance to ampicillin, carbenicillin, and related antibiotics
   3528..3632    -  promoter       AmpR promoter: bla
   3670..3687    +  protein_bind   attB1 (fragment): mutant version of attB; recombination site for the Gateway® BP reaction BP Clonase™
>Addgene plasmid #96867 | pWT055h | addgene full sequence | sequence record 190324 | Addgene NGS Result
GAGGGCCTATTTCCTATGATTCCTTCATATTTGCATATACGATACAAGGCTGTTAGAGAGATAATTAGAA
TTAATTTGACTGTAAACACAAAGATATTAGTACAAAATACGTGACGTAGAAAGTAATAATTTCTTGGGTA
GTTTGCAGTTTTAAAATTATGTTTTAAAATGGACTATCATATGCTTACCGTAACTTGAAAGTATTTCGAT
TTCTTGGCTTTATATATCTTGTGGAAAGGACGAAACACCGGCACTGCGGCTGGAGGTGGGTTTTAGAGCT
AGAAATAGCAAGTTAAAATAAGGCTAGTCCGTTATCAACTTGAAAAAGTGGCACCGAGTCGGTGCTTTTT
TTAAGCTTGGGCCGCTCGAGGTACCTCTCTACATATGACATGGGAGTTTGTTTTGGCACCAAAATCAACG
GGACTTTCCAAAATGTCGTAACAACTCCGCCCCATTGACGCAAATGGGCGGTAGGCGTGTACGGTGGGAG
GTCTATATAAGCAGAGCTGGTTTAGTGAACCGTCAGATCCGCTAGCGCTACCGGACTCAGATCTCGAGCT
CAAGCTTCGAATTCTGCAGTCGACGGTACCGCGGGCCCGGGATCCACCGGTCGCCACCATGGCGCGTAAG
GTCGATCTCACCTCCTGCGATCGCGAGCCGATCCACATCCCCGGCAGCATTCAGCCGTGCGGCTGCCTGC
TAGCCTGCGACGCGCAGGCGGTGCGGATCACGCGCATTACGGAAAATGCCGGCGCGTTCTTTGGACGCGA
AACTCCGCGGGTCGGTGAGCTACTCGCCGATTACTTCGGCGAGACCGAAGCCCATGCGCTGCGCAACGCA
CTGGCGCAGTCCTCCGATCCAAAGCGACCGGCGCTGATCTTCGGTTGGCGCGACGGCCTGACCGGCCGCA
CCTTCGACATCTCACTGCATCGCCATGACGGTACATCGATCATCGAGTTCGAGCCTGCGGCGGCCGAACA
GGCCGACAATCCGCTGCGGCTGACGCGGCAGATCATCGCGCGCACCAAAGAACTGAAGTCGCTCGAAGAG
ATGGCCGCACGGGTGCCGCGCTATCTGCAGGCGATGCTCGGCTATCACCGCGTGATGTTGTACCGCTTCG
CGGACGACGGCTCCGGGATGGTGATCGGCGAGGCGAAGCGCAGCGACCTCGAGAGCTTTCTCGGTCAGCA
CTTTCCGGCGTCGCTGGTCCCGCAGCAGGCGCGGCTACTGTACTTGAAGAACGCGATCCGCGTGGTCTCG
GATTCGCGCGGCATCAGCAGCCGGATCGTGCCCGAGCACGACGCCTCCGGCGCCGCGCTCGATCTGTCGT
TCGCGCACCTGCGCAGCATCTCGCCCTGCCATCTCGAATTTCTGCGGAACATGGGCGTCAGCGCCTCGAT
GTCGCTGTCGATCATCATTGACGGCACGCTATGGGGATTGATCATCTGTCATCATTACGAGCCGCGTGCC
GTGCCGATGGCGCAGCGCGTCGCGGCCGAAATGTTCGCCGACTTCTTATCGCTGCACTTCACCGCCGCCC
ACCACCAACGCTAAGCGGCCGCGACTCTAGATCATAATCAGCCATACCACATTTGTAGAGGTTTTACTTG
CTTTAAAAAACCTCCCACACCTCCCCCTGAACCTGAAACATAAAATGAATGCAATTGTTGTTGTTAACTT
GTTTATTGCAGCTTATAATGGTTACAAATAAAGCAATAGCATCACAAATTTCACAAATAAAGCATTTTTT
TCACTGCATTCTAGTTGTGGTTTGTCCAAACTCATCAATGTATCTTAAGGCGTAAATTGTAAGCGTTAAT
ATTTTGTTAAAATTCGCGTTAAATTTTTATGTGAGCAAAAGGCCAGCAAAAGGCCAGGAACCGTAAAAAG
GCCGCGTTGCTGGCGTTTTTCCATAGGCTCCGCCCCCCTGACGAGCATCACAAAAATCGACGCTCAAGTC
AGAGGTGGCGAAACCCGACAGGACTATAAAGATACCAGGCGTTTCCCCCTGGAAGCTCCCTCGTGCGCTC
TCCTGTTCCGACCCTGCCGCTTACCGGATACCTGTCCGCCTTTCTCCCTTCGGGAAGCGTGGCGCTTTCT
CATAGCTCACGCTGTAGGTATCTCAGTTCGGTGTAGGTCGTTCGCTCCAAGCTGGGCTGTGTGCACGAAC
CCCCCGTTCAGCCCGACCGCTGCGCCTTATCCGGTAACTATCGTCTTGAGTCCAACCCGGTAAGACACGA
CTTATCGCCACTGGCAGCAGCCACTGGTAACAGGATTAGCAGAGCGAGGTATGTAGGCGGTGCTACAGAG
TTCTTGAAGTGGTGGCCTAACTACGGCTACACTAGAAGAACAGTATTTGGTATCTGCGCTCTGCTGAAGC
CAGTTACCTTCGGAAAAAGAGTTGGTAGCTCTTGATCCGGCAAACAAACCACCGCTGGTAGCGGTGGTTT
TTTTGTTTGCAAGCAGCAGATTACGCGCAGAAAAAAAGGATCTCAAGAAGATCCTTTGATCTTTTCTACG
GGGTCTGACGCTCAGTGGAACGAAAACTCACGTTAAGGGATTTTGGTCATGAGATTATCAAAAAGGATCT
TCACCTAGATCCTTTTAAATTAAAAATGAAGTTTTAAATCAATCTAAAGTATATATGAGTAAACTTGGTC
TGACAGTTACCAATGCTTAATCAGTGAGGCACCTATCTCAGCGATCTGTCTATTTCGTTCATCCATAGTT
GCCTGACTCCCCGTCGTGTAGATAACTACGATACGGGAGGGCTTACCATCTGGCCCCAGTGCTGCAATGA
TACCGCGAGACCCACGCTCACCGGCTCCAGATTTATCAGCAATAAACCAGCCAGCCGGAAGGGCCGAGCG
CAGAAGTGGTCCTGCAACTTTATCCGCCTCCATCCAGTCTATTAATTGTTGCCGGGAAGCTAGAGTAAGT
AGTTCGCCAGTTAATAGTTTGCGCAACGTTGTTGCCATTGCTACAGGCATCGTGGTGTCACGCTCGTCGT
TTGGTATGGCTTCATTCAGCTCCGGTTCCCAACGATCAAGGCGAGTTACATGATCCCCCATGTTGTGCAA
AAAAGCGGTTAGCTCCTTCGGTCCTCCGATCGTTGTCAGAAGTAAGTTGGCCGCAGTGTTATCACTCATG
GTTATGGCAGCACTGCATAATTCTCTTACTGTCATGCCATCCGTAAGATGCTTTTCTGTGACTGGTGAGT
ACTCAACCAAGTCATTCTGAGAATAGTGTATGCGGCGACCGAGTTGCTCTTGCCCGGCGTCAATACGGGA
TAATACCGCGCCACATAGCAGAACTTTAAAAGTGCTCATCATTGGAAAACGTTCTTCGGGGCGAAAACTC
TCAAGGATCTTACCGCTGTTGAGATCCAGTTCGATGTAACCCACTCGTGCACCCAACTGATCTTCAGCAT
CTTTTACTTTCACCAGCGTTTCTGGGTGAGCAAAAACAGGAAGGCAAAATGCCGCAAAAAAGGGAATAAG
GGCGACACGGAAATGTTGAATACTCATACTCTTCCTTTTTCAATATTATTGAAGCATTTATCAGGGTTAT
TGTCTCATGAGCGGATACATATTTGAATGTATTTAGAAAAATAAACAAATAGGGGTTCCGCGCACATTTC
CCCGAAAAGTGCCACCTGACGTCGCTAGCTGTACAAAAAAGCAGGCTTTAAAGGAACCAATTCAGTCGAC
TGGATCCGGTACCAAGGTCGGGCAGGAA
